Addgene plasmid #123952: MTK3_001
Purpose: Encodes nuclear localized PHR domain of CRY2 fused to activating domain of p65 as Type 3 part to be used in the MTK system
Depositing lab: Hana El-Samad. Depositing organization: University of California, San Francisco (UCSF). Publication: A Toolkit for Rapid Modular Construction of Biological Circuits in Mammalian Cells. Fonseca JP, Bonny AR, Kumar GR, Ng AH, Town J, Wu QC, Aslankoohi E, Chen SY, Dods G, Harrigan P, Osimiri LC, Kistler AL, El-Samad H. ACS Synth Biol. 2019 Nov 15;8(11):2593-2606. doi: 10.1021/acssynbio.9b00322. Epub 2019 Nov 5. PubMed 31686495.
Backbone
  Vector backbone: MTK0_027
  Vector type: Mammalian Expression
Growth in bacteria
  Bacterial resistance: Chloramphenicol, 25 μg/mL
  Growth temperature: 37°C
  Growth strain: DH5alpha
  Copy number: Unknown
Gene/Insert
  Gene/Insert name: 3XNLS::CRY2PHR::p65
  Species: Synthetic
  Cloning method: Restriction Enzyme; 5′ cloning site unknown (unknown if destroyed); 3′ cloning site unknown (unknown if destroyed)
Terms and licenses: Academic/Nonprofit Terms; Industry Terms: Not Available to Industry
Depositor comments: Type 3 parts are generally reserved for coding sequences in the MTK. Please visit https://www.biorxiv.org/content/10.1101/506188v2 for BioRxiv preprint
How to cite: MTK3_001 was a gift from Hana El-Samad (Addgene plasmid # 123952 ; http://n2t.net/addgene:123952 ; RRID:Addgene_123952)
