[The description below was written by a language model from this plasmid's Addgene catalogue record and pLannotate feature annotations shown in this document.]
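Description:
MTK3_001 is a part plasmid from the Mammalian Toolkit (MTK), a modular hierarchical cloning system for assembling genetic circuits in mammalian cells. It is built on the MTK0_027 part-entry backbone and, although catalogued as a mammalian expression vector, it is a small (about 4.2 kb) bacterial storage plasmid. The annotated backbone consists of a high-copy ColE1/pUC-type origin of replication and a chloramphenicol acetyltransferase (cat) gene driven by its own promoter and followed by a lambda t0 terminator, giving chloramphenicol selection in E. coli. No mammalian promoter, polyadenylation signal or mammalian selection marker is annotated. This fits its role as a Type 3 part, a position the depositor notes is generally reserved for coding sequences; promoters and terminators would be supplied by other part types during assembly into a transcriptional unit.

The payload is a synthetic fusion, 3XNLS::CRY2PHR::p65. The feature table identifies the N-terminal photolyase homology region (PHR) of Arabidopsis thaliana cryptochrome 2 followed, in the same orientation, by the transcriptional activation domain of human RelA (p65). The triple nuclear localisation signal named in the insert is not separately annotated, and roughly 500 nt between CRY2PHR and the annotated p65 domain are also unlabelled. CRY2PHR binds CIB1 upon blue-light exposure, so a nuclear CRY2PHR–p65 fusion can act as the light-recruitable activator half of a split optogenetic transcription factor when paired with a CIB1 fusion tethered to DNA. The record does not specify that partner. It gives the purpose simply as providing this coding sequence for use in MTK assemblies.
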