Features (pLannotate 1.2.2; 6 found; start..end, strand, type, name):
     77..665     +  rep_origin     ori: high-copy-number ColE1/pMB1/pBR322/pUC origin of replication
    948..2441    +  CDS            CRY2PHR: N-terminal photolyase homology region of Arabidopsis thaliana cryptochrome 2 binds to CIB1 upon exposure to blue light (Kennedy et al., 2010)
   2955..3326    +  CDS            RelA (p65) AD: transcriptional activation domain of human RelA, also known as p65 (O'Shea and Perkins, 2008)
   3346..3380    -  terminator     lambda t0 terminator: minimal transcription terminator from phage lambda (Scholtissek and Grosse, 1987)
   3454..4110    -  CDS            cat: CAT_ECOLX - Experimental evidence at protein level: Swiss-Prot protein existence level 1. This enzyme is an effector of chloramphenicol resistance in bacteria. From Escherichia coli. This protein is used as a marker in many commonly used cloning vectors, such as pACYC184.
   4111..4208    -  promoter       cat promoter: promoter of the E. coli cat gene encoding chloramphenicol acetyltransferase
>Addgene plasmid #123952 | MTK3_001 | addgene full sequence | sequence record 251618 | Addgene NGS Result
TCATGACCAAAATCCCTTAACGTGAGTTTTCGTTCCACTGAGCGTCAGACCCCGTAGAAAAGATCAAAGG
ATCTTCTTGAGATCCTTTTTTTCTGCGCGTAATCTGCTGCTTGCAAACAAAAAAACCACCGCTACCAGCG
GTGGTTTGTTTGCCGGATCAAGAGCTACCAACTCTTTTTCCGAAGGTAACTGGCTTCAGCAGAGCGCAGA
TACCAAATACTGTTCTTCTAGTGTAGCCGTAGTTAGGCCACCACTTCAAGAACTCTGTAGCACCGCCTAC
ATACCTCGCTCTGCTAATCCTGTTACCAGTGGCTGCTGCCAGTGGCGATAAGTCGTGTCTTACCGGGTTG
GACTCAAGACGATAGTTACCGGATAAGGCGCAGCGGTCGGGCTGAACGGGGGGTTCGTGCACACAGCCCA
GCTTGGAGCGAACGACCTACACCGAACTGAGATACCTACAGCGTGAGCTATGAGAAAGCGCCACGCTTCC
CGAAGGGAGAAAGGCGGACAGGTATCCGGTAAGCGGCAGGGTCGGAACAGGAGAGCGCACGAGGGAGCTT
CCAGGGGGAAACGCCTGGTATCTTTATAGTCCTGTCGGGTTTCGCCACCTCTGACTTGAGCGTCGATTTT
TGTGATGCTCGTCAGGGGGGCGGAGCCTATGGAAAAACGCCAGCAACGCGGCCTTTTTACGGTTCCTGGC
CTTTTGCTGGCCTTTTGCTCACATGTTCTTTCCTGCGTTATCCCCTGATTCTGTGGATAACCGTAGTCGG
TCTCATATGGCCAGCCCCAAGAAGAAGCGCAAGGTGGAAGCTAGCGCTTCCCCGAAGAAAAAGCGGAAAG
TCGAGGCCTCCGCATCTCCAAAAAAAAAAAGCAAGGTTGAAGCATCTGGATCCGGTACCGGAGGAAGTGG
CAGCTCTGGCGGCAGTGGAGGGTCTGGTGGCAGCGGAATGAAGATGGACAAAAAGACTATAGTTTGGTTT
AGAAGGGACCTAAGGATTGAGGATAATCCTGCATTAGCAGCAGCTGCTCACGAAGGATCTGTTTTTCCTG
TCTTCATTTGGTGTCCTGAAGAAGAAGGACAGTTTTATCCTGGAAGAGCTTCAAGATGGTGGATGAAACA
ATCACTTGCTCACTTATCTCAATCCTTGAAGGCTCTTGGATCTGACCTCACTTTAATCAAAACCCACAAC
ACGATTTCAGCGATCTTGGATTGTATCCGCGTTACCGGTGCTACAAAAGTCGTCTTTAACCACCTCTATG
ATCCTGTTTCGTTAGTTCGGGACCATACCGTAAAGGAGAAGCTGGTGGAACGTGGGATCTCTGTGCAAAG
CTACAATGGAGATCTATTGTATGAACCGTGGGAGATATACTGCGAAAAGGGCAAACCTTTTACGAGTTTC
AATTCTTACTGGAAGAAATGCTTAGATATGTCGATTGAATCCGTTATGCTTCCTCCTCCTTGGCGGTTGA
TGCCAATAACTGCAGCGGCTGAAGCGATTTGGGCGTGTTCGATTGAAGAACTAGGGCTGGAGAATGAGGC
CGAGAAACCGAGCAATGCGTTGTTAACTAGAGCTTGGTCACCAGGATGGAGCAATGCTGATAAGTTACTA
AATGAGTTCATCGAGAAGCAGTTGATAGATTATGCAAAGAACAGCAAGAAAGTTGTTGGGAATTCTACTT
CACTACTTTCTCCGTATCTCCATTTCGGGGAAATAAGCGTCAGACACGTTTTCCAGTGTGCCCGGATGAA
ACAAATTATATGGGCAAGAGATAAGAACAGTGAAGGAGAAGAAAGTGCAGATCTTTTTCTTAGGGGAATC
GGTTTAAGAGAGTATTCTCGGTATATATGTTTCAACTTCCCGTTTACTCACGAGCAATCGTTGTTGAGTC
ATCTTCGGTTTTTCCCTTGGGATGCTGATGTTGATAAGTTCAAGGCCTGGAGACAAGGCAGGACCGGTTA
TCCGTTGGTGGATGCCGGAATGAGAGAGCTTTGGGCTACCGGATGGATGCATAACAGAATAAGAGTGATT
GTTTCAAGCTTTGCTGTGAAGTTTCTTCTCCTTCCATGGAAATGGGGAATGAAGTATTTCTGGGATACAC
TTTTGGATGCTGATTTGGAATGTGACATCCTTGGCTGGCAGTATATCTCTGGGAGTATCCCCGATGGCCA
CGAGCTTGATCGCTTGGACAATCCCGCGTTACAAGGCGCCAAATATGACCCAGAAGGTGAGTACATAAGG
CAATGGCTTCCCGAGCTTGCGAGATTGCCAACTGAATGGATCCATCATCCATGGGACGCTCCTTTAACCG
TACTCAAAGCTTCTGGTGTGGAACTCGGAACAAACTATGCGAAACCCATTGTAGACATCGACACAGCTCG
TGAGCTACTAGCTAAAGCTATTTCAAGAACCCGTGAAGCACAGATCATGATCGGAGCAGCAGGGGGTTCT
GGGGGGAGCGGCGGGGGATCTGGAAGTGGCAGCGGAGGCCTCGAGCAGTACCCCTACGACGTGCCCGATT
ACGCCGAGTTCCAGTACCTGCCAGATACAGACGATCGTCACCGGATTGAGGAGAAACGTAAAAGGACATA
TGAAACCTTCAAGAGCATCATGAAGAAGAGTCCTTTCAGCGGACCCACCGACCCCCGGCCTCCACCTCGA
CGCATTGCTGTGCCTTCCCGCAGCTCAGCTTCTGTCCCCAAGCCAGCACCCCAGCCCTATCCCTTTACGT
CATCCCTGAGCACCATCAACTATGATGAGTTTCCCACCATGGTGTTTCCTTCTGGGCAGATCAGCCAGGC
CTCGGCCTTGGCCCCGGCCCCTCCCCAAGTCCTGCCCCAGGCTCCAGCCCCTGCCCCTGCTCCAGCCATG
GTATCAGCTCTGGCCCAGGCCCCAGCCCCTGTCCCAGTCCTAGCCCCAGGCCCTCCTCAGGCTGTGGCCC
CACCTGCCCCCAAGCCCACCCAGGCTGGGGAAGGAACGCTGTCAGAGGCCCTGCTGCAGCTGCAGTTTGA
TGATGAAGACCTGGGGGCCTTGCTTGGCAACAGCACAGACCCAGCTGTGTTCACAGACCTGGCATCCGTC
GACAACTCCGAGTTTCAGCAGCTGCTGAACCAGGGCATACCTGTGGCCCCCCACACAACTGAGCCCATGC
TGATGGAGTACCCTGAGGCTATAACTCGCCTAGTGACAGGGGCCCAGAGGCCCCCCGACCCAGCTCCTGC
TCCACTGGGGGCCCCGGGGCTCCCCAATGGCCTCCTTTCAGGAGATGAAGACTTCTCCTCCATTGCGGAC
ATGGACTTCTCAGCCCTGCTGAGTCAGATCAGCTCCGGATCCTGAGACCAGACCAATAAAAAACGCCCGG
CGGCAACCGAGCGTTCTGAACAAATCCAGATGGAGTTCTGAGGTCATTACTGGATCTATCAACAGGAGTC
CAAGCGAGCTCGATATCAAATTACGCCCCGCCCTGCCACTCATCGCAGTACTGTTGTAATTCATTAAGCA
TTCTGCCGACATGGAAGCCATCACAAACGGCATGATGAACCTGAATCGCCAGCGGCATCAGCACCTTGTC
GCCTTGCGTATAATATTTGCCCATGGTGAAAACGGGGGCGAAGAAGTTGTCCATATTGGCCACGTTTAAA
TCAAAACTGGTGAAACTCACCCAGGGATTGGCTGAAACGAAAAACATATTCTCAATAAACCCTTTAGGGA
AATAGGCCAGGTTTTCACCGTAACACGCCACATCTTGCGAATATATGTGTAGAAACTGCCGGAAATCGTC
GTGGTATTCACTCCAGAGCGATGAAAACGTTTCAGTTTGCTCATGGAAAACGGTGTAACAAGGGTGAACA
CTATCCCATATCACCAGCTCACCGTCTTTCATTGCCATACGAAATTCCGGATGAGCATTCATCAGGCGGG
CAAGAATGTGAATAAAGGCCGGATAAAACTTGTGCTTATTTTTCTTTACGGTCTTTAAAAAGGCCGTAAT
ATCCAGCTGAACGGTCTGGTTATAGGTACATTGAGCAACTGACTGAAATGCCTCAAAATGTTCTTTACGA
TGCCATTGGGATATATCAACGGTGGTATATCCAGTGATTTTTTTCTCCATTTTAGCTTCCTTAGCTCCTG
AAAATCTCGATAACTCAAAAAATACGCCCGGTAGTGATCTTATTTCATTATGGTGAAAGTTGGAACCTCT
TACGTGCCCGATCAA
